Addgene plasmid #185726: pTPH405c
Purpose: Directed evolution of Cas9 adenine base editors with altered PAM compatibility
Depositing lab: David Liu. Depositing organization: Broad Institute. Publication: High-throughput continuous evolution of compact Cas9 variants targeting single-nucleotide-pyrimidine PAMs. Huang TP, Heins ZJ, Miller SM, Wong BG, Balivada PA, Wang T, Khalil AS, Liu DR. Nat Biotechnol. 2022 Sep 8. pii: 10.1038/s41587-022-01410-2. doi: 10.1038/s41587-022-01410-2. PubMed 36076084.
Backbone
  Vector backbone: ColE1
  Vector type: Bacterial Expression, CRISPR
Growth in bacteria
  Bacterial resistance: Ampicillin, 100 μg/mL
  Growth temperature: 37°C
  Growth strain: DH5alpha
  Copy number: Low Copy
Gene/Insert
  Gene/Insert name: gIII(N)-NpuN-NpuC-gIII(C) single PAM linker
  Insert size (bp): 1722
Terms and licenses: Academic/Nonprofit Terms; Industry Terms: Not Available to Industry
Depositor comments: Please note there is a single mutation in LuxA/B- E353K. Depositor confirms that LuxAB is not necessary for plasmid function.
How to cite: pTPH405c was a gift from David Liu (Addgene plasmid # 185726 ; http://n2t.net/addgene:185726 ; RRID:Addgene_185726)
