[The description below was written by a language model from this plasmid's Addgene catalogue record and pLannotate feature annotations shown in this document.]
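Description:
pTPH405c is a bacterial accessory plasmid for phage-assisted continuous evolution, built to select Cas9 adenine base editors with altered PAM compatibility. It replicates in E. coli from a ColE1-type origin. The annotated bom region and rop gene are consistent with the low copy number given in the catalogue entry. Selection is by ampicillin resistance through β-lactamase expressed from its own promoter.

The recorded 1,722 bp insert is named gIII(N)-NpuN-NpuC-gIII(C) with a "single PAM linker". This describes M13 gene III, which encodes the minor coat protein pIII needed for phage infectivity, interrupted by the N- and C-terminal halves of the Npu split intein joined by a linker. The feature table agrees with this layout, showing a DnaE-type intein fragment running into the gene III coding sequence. The name suggests that the linker holds the base editor's target site next to a single defined PAM. Successful editing would then presumably restore production of spliced, functional pIII, linking phage propagation to activity on that PAM. The record does not spell out this mechanism, nor does it name the promoter driving the cassette.

LuxA and LuxB luciferase subunits lie directly downstream of gene III and would give a luminescence readout of circuit activation. The depositor notes an E353K mutation in LuxAB and states that LuxAB is not needed for plasmid function. On the opposite strand, a lac promoter with a CAP binding site sits upstream of a Neisseria meningitidis tracrRNA scaffold. This indicates a guide RNA cassette for Nme-type compact Cas9 variants. An rrnB T1 terminator insulates the selection cassette from the backbone.
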