Features (pLannotate 1.2.2; 16 found; start..end, strand, type, name):
      3..591     +  rep_origin     ori: high-copy-number ColE1/pMB1/pBR322/pUC origin of replication
    777..917     -  misc_feature   bom: basis of mobility region from pBR322
   1019..1210    -  CDS            rop: Rop protein, which maintains plasmids at low copy number; rop
   1251..1307    +  CDS            mbeC (fragment): MBEC_ECOLX - Experimental evidence at protein level: Swiss-Prot protein existence level 1. Required for efficient mobilization of ColE1 plasmid and is thus essential to promote the specific transfer of the plasmid during conjugation. Probably functions by inducing DNA bending, helping the MbeA relaxase to melt the DNA around the nic site and cleave the phosphodiester bond. Binds specifically double-stranded DNA (dsDNA) containing the ColE1 oriT but does not recognize the inverted repeat (IR). From Escherichia coli.
   1321..1367    +  terminator     rrnB T1 terminator: transcription terminator T1 from the E. coli rrnB gene
   1418..1483    +  CDS            sspB (fragment): SSPB_ECOLI - Experimental evidence at protein level: Swiss-Prot protein existence level 1. Also stimulates degradation of the N-terminus of RseA (residues 1-108, alone or in complex with sigma-E) by ClpX-ClpP in a non-ssrA-mediated fashion. From Escherichia coli (strain K12).
   1642..2181    +  CDS            dnaE-N (fragment): DPO3A_SYNY3 - Experimental evidence at protein level: Swiss-Prot protein existence level 1. DNA polymerase III is a complex, multichain enzyme responsible for most of the replicative synthesis in bacteria. This DNA polymerase also exhibits 3' to 5' exonuclease activity. The alpha chain is the DNA polymerase (By similarity). From Synechocystis sp. (strain PCC 6803 / Kazusa).
   2158..3402    +  CDS            M13 gene III (sequence partly withheld): pIII; III; minor coat protein
   3402..4483    +  CDS            LuxA (fragment) (sequence partly withheld): LuxA luciferase subunit; luxA; from the Photorhabdus luminescens bioluminescence operon
   4545..5525    +  CDS            LuxB: LuxB luciferase subunit; luxB; from the Photorhabdus luminescens bioluminescence operon
   5638..5730    -  misc_RNA       Nm tracrRNA: trans-activating CRISPR RNA for the Neisseria meningitidis CRISPR/Cas9 system (Hou et al., 2013)
   5787..5817    -  promoter       lac promoter: promoter for the E. coli lac operon
   5832..5853    -  protein_bind   CAP binding site: CAP binding activates transcription in the presence of cAMP. E. coli catabolite activator protein
   5866..5958    -  CDS            lacI (fragment): lac repressor; lacI; The lac repressor binds to the lac operator to inhibit transcription in E. coli. This inhibition can be relieved by adding lactose or isopropyl-β-D-thiogalactopyranoside (IPTG).
   6065..6925    -  CDS            AmpR: β-lactamase; bla; confers resistance to ampicillin, carbenicillin, and related antibiotics
   6926..7030    -  promoter       AmpR promoter: bla
>Addgene plasmid #185726 | pTPH405c | addgene full sequence | sequence record 365709 | Addgene NGS Result
CGTTGAGATCCTTTTTTTCTGCGCGTAATCTGCTGCTTGCAAACAAAAAAACCACCGCTACCAGCGGTGG
TTTGTTTGCCGGATCAAGAGCTACCACCTCTTTTTCCGAAGGTAACTGGCTTCAGCAGAGCGCAGATACC
AAATACTGTCCTTCTAGTGTAGCCGTAGTTAGGCCACCACTTCAAGAACTCTGTAGCACCGCCTACATAC
CTCGCTCTGCTAATCCTGTTACCAGTGGCTGCTGCCAGTGGCGATAAGTCGTGTCTTACCGGGTTGGACT
CAAGACGATAGTTACCGGATAAGGCGCAGCGGTCGGGCTGAACGGGGGGTTCGTGCACACAGCCCAGCTT
GGAGCGAACGACCTACACCGAACTGAGATACCTACAGCGTGAGCTATGAGAAAGCGCCACGCTTCCCGAA
GGGAGAAAGGCGGACAGGTATCCGGTAAGCGGCAGGGTCGGAACAGGAGAGCGCACGAGGGAGCTTCCAG
GGGGAAACGCCTGGTATCTTTATAGTCCTGTCGGGTTTCGCCACCTCTGACTTGAGCGTCGATTTTTGTG
ATGCTCGTCAGGGGGGCGGAGCCTATGGAAAAACGCCAGCAACGCGGCCTTTTTACGGTTCCTGGCCTTT
TGCTGGCCTTTTGCTCACATGTTCTTTCCTGCGTTATCCCCTGATTCTGTGGATAACCGTATTACAGCCT
TTGAGTGAGCTGATACCGCTCGCCGCAGCCGAACGACCGAGCGCAGCGAGTCAGTGAGCGAGGAAGCGGA
AGAGCGCCTGATGCGGTATTTTCTCCTTACGCATCTGTGCGGTATTTCACACCGCATATGGTGCACTCTC
AGTACAATCTGCTCTGATGCCGCATAGTTAAGCCAGTATACACTCCGCTATCGCTACGTGACTGGGTCAT
GGCTGCGCCCCGACACCCGCCAACACCCGCTGACGCGCCCTGACGGGCTTGTCTTCTCCCGGCATCCGCT
TACAGACAAGCTGTGACCGTCTCCGGGAGCTGCATGTGTCAGAGGTTTTCACCGTCATCACCGAAACGCG
CGAGGCAGCTGCGGTAAAGCTCATCAGCGTGGTCGTGAAGCGATTCACAGATGTCTGCCTGTTCATCCGC
GTCCAGCTCGTTGAGTTTCTCCAGAAGCGTTAATGTCTGGCTTCTGATAAAGCGGGCCATGTTAAGGGCG
GTTTTTTCCTGTTTGGTCACTGATGCCTCCGTGTAAGGGGGATTTCTGTTCATGGGGGTAATGATACCGA
TGAAACGAGAGAGGATGCTCACGATACGGGTTACTGATGATGAACAAGAGGACATCCGGTCAAATAAAAC
GAAAGGCTCAGTCGAAAGACTGGGCCTTTCGTTTTATGGAAAGAAGAGAAACCGGGACTGGTTCGTTTTG
CTGAGGAGACTTAGGGACTCTCACAGCTAACACCACGTCGTCCCTATCTGCTGCCCTAGGTCTATGAGTG
GTTGCTGGATAACTTTACGGGCATGCATAAGGCTCGTATGATATATTCAGGGAGACCACAACGGTTTCCC
TCTACAAATAATTTTGTTTAACTTTTACTAGAGTGGGACCCTACCTGCAGGTGCAGTAAAGGAAAAAAAA
AATGAAAAAATTATTATTTGCGATACCGCTGTGCTTAAGCTACGAAACTGAAATCTTGACCGTCGAATAT
GGTCTGCTGCCAATCGGCAAGATTGTTGAAAAACGTATTGAATGTACGGTCTACTCAGTGGATAACAACG
GCAATATCTACACCCAGCCGGTGGCCCAGTGGCATGACCGTGGTGAACAGGAAGTGTTCGAATATTGTCT
GGAAGACGGATCTTTAATCCGTGCCACAAAGGATCACAAATTTATGACTGTAGATGGTCAGATGCTCCCA
ATCGACGAAATTTTTGAACGCGAATTAGACCTGATGCGCGTGGATAATCTCCCGAATTCCGGAGGATCTA
GCGGGGCAACCTCTGGCTCTGAGTAGTGAGGAACAAGCGAGAGTGCAACACCTGAAAGCAGCGGGGGCAG
CAGCGGGGGGTCAATCAAAATTGCCACGCGTAAATATTTAGGCAAACAGAATGTTTATGATATCGGTGTC
GAGCGCGATCATAATTTCGCGCTGAAAAACGGATTTATAGCTAGCAATTGTTTCAACGTTGTTCCTTTCT
ATTCTCACTCCGCCGAAACTGTTGAAAGTTGTTTAGCAAAACCC
[98 nt withheld, positions 2215-2312]
A
[109 nt withheld, positions 2314-2422]
GTTCTGAGGGTGGT
[182 nt withheld, positions 2437-2618]
G
[176 nt withheld, positions 2620-2795]
CCAATCGTCTGACCTGCCTCAACCTCCTGTC
[82 nt withheld, positions 2827-2908]
GCTCTGAGGGA
[161 nt withheld, positions 2920-3080]
T
[41 nt withheld, positions 3082-3122]
T
[62 nt withheld, positions 3124-3185]
A
[35 nt withheld, positions 3187-3221]
CCTCCCTCAATCGGTTGAATGTCGCCCTTTTGTCTTTGGCGCTGGTAAACCTTACGAGTTCAGTATCGAC
TGCGATAAGATCAACCTGTTCCGC
[50 nt withheld, positions 3316-3365]
T
[37 nt withheld, positions 3367-3403]
GAAATTTGGAAACTTTTTGCTTACATACCAACCTCCCCAATTTTCCCAAACAGAGGTAATGAAACGTTTG
GTTAAATTAGGTCGCATCTCTGAGGAGTGTGGTTTTGATACCGTATGGTTACTGGAGCATCATTTCACGG
AGTTTGGTTTGCTTGGTAACCCTTATGTCGCTGCTGCATATTTACTTGGCGCGACTAAAAAATTGAATGT
AGGAACTGCCGCTATTGTTCTTCCCACAGCCCATCCAGTACGCCAACTTGAAGATGTGAATTTATTGGAT
CAAATGTCAAAAGGACGATTTCGGTTTGGTATTTGCCGAGGGCTTTACAACAAGGACTTTCGCGTATTCG
GCACAGATATGAATAACAGTCGCGCCTTAGCGGAATGCTGGTACGGGCTGATAAAGAATGGCATGACAGA
GGGATATATGGAAGCTGATAATGAACATATCAAGTTCCATAAGGTAAAAGTAAACCCCGCGGCGTATAGC
AGAGGTGGCGCACCGGTTTATGTGGTGGCTGAATCAGCTTCGACGACTGAGTGGGCTGCTCAATTTGGCC
TACCGATGATATTAAGTTGGATTATAAATACTAACGAAAAGAAAGCACAACTTGAGCTTTATAATGAAGT
GGCTCAAGAATATGGGCACGATATTCATAATATCGACCATTGCTTATCATATATAACATCTGTAGATCAT
GACTCAATTAAAGCGAAAGAGATTTGCCGGAAATTTCTGGGGCATTGGTATGATTCTTATGTGAATGCTA
CGACTATTTTTGATGATTCAGACCAAACAAGAGGTTATGATTTCAATAAAGGGCAGTGGCGTGACTTTGT
ATTAAAAGGACATAAAGATACTAATCGCCGTATTGATTACAGTTACGAAATCAATCCCGTGGGAACGCCG
CAGGAATGTATTGACATAATTCAAAAAGACATTGATGCTACAGGAATATCAAATATTTGTTGTGGATTTG
AAGCTAATGGAACAGTAGACGAAATTATTGCTTCCATGAAGCTCTTCCAGTCTGATGTCATGCCATTTCT
TAAAAAAAAACAACGTTCGCTATTATATTATGGCGGTGGCGGTAGCGGCGGTGGCGGTAGCGGCGGTGGC
GGTAGCGGCGGTGGCGGTAGCAAATTTGGATTGTTCTTCCTTAACTTCATCAATTCAACAACTGTTCAAG
AACAGAGTATAGTTCGCATGCAGGAAATAACGGAGTATGTTGATAAGTTGAATTTTGAACAGATTTTAGT
GTATGAAAATCATTTTTCAGATAATGGTGTTGTCGGCGCTCCTCTGACTGTTTCTGGTTTTCTGCTCGGT
TTAACAGAGAAAATTAAAATTGGTTCATTAAATCACATCATTACAACTCATCATCCTGTCCGCATAGCGG
AGGAAGCTTGCTTATTGGATCAGTTAAGTGAAGGGAGATTTATTTTAGGGTTTAGTGATTGCGAAAAAAA
AGATGAAATGCATTTTTTTAATCGCCCGGTTGAATATCAACAGCAACTATTTGAAGAGTGTTATGAAATC
ATTAACGATGCTTTAACAACAGGCTATTGTAATCCAGATAACGATTTTTATAGCTTCCCTAAAATATCTG
TAAATCCCCATGCTTATACGCCAGGCGGACCTCGGAAATATGTAACAGCAACCAGTCATCATATTGTTGA
GTGGGCGGCCAAAAAAGGTATTCCTCTCATCTTTAAGTGGGATGATTCTAATGATGTTAGATATGAATAT
GCTGAAAGATATAAAGCCGTTGCGGATAAATATGACGTTGACCTATCAGAGATAGACCATCAGTTAATGA
TATTAGTTAACTATAACGAAGATAGTAATAAAGCTAAACAAGAAACACGTGCATTTATTAGTGATTATGT
TCTTGAAATGCACCCTAATGAAAATTTCGAAAATAAACTTGAAGAAATAATTGCAGAAAACGCTGTCGGA
AATTATACGGAGTGTATAACTGCGGCTAAGTTGGCAATTGAAAAGTGTGGTGCGAAAAGTGTATTGCTGT
CCTTTGAACCAATGAATGATTTGATGAGCCAAAAAAATGTAATCAATATTGTTGATGATAATATTAAGAA
GTACCACACGGAATATACCTAAACGGAGCCAATGTACGCAAAAAACCCCGCTTCAGCGGGGTTTTTTCGC
CAAAAAAAACCCCGCCCTGTCAGGGGCGGGGTTTTTTTTTAGGGCCCTACTGACTGTAAAAAAATAAACG
ATGCCCCTTAAAGCAGAAGCTTTAAGGGGCAGAGCGTTGCGGCACATCTTTTCAGACGGCCTTATTGTAG
CAACGGTTCTCATTTCGTTTCCGAAATGAGAAAGGGAGCTACAACCTGGCTCTGAGTAGTGAGGAACACC
ACACAACATACGAGCCGGAAGCATAAAGTGTAAAGCCTGGGGTGCCTAATGAGTGAGCTAACTCACATTA
ATTGCGTTGCGCTCACTGCCCGCTTTCCAGTCGGGAAACCTGTCGTGCCAGCTGCATTAATGAATCGGCC
AACGCGCGGGGAGAGGCGGTTTGCGTATTGGGCGCACTTAATTAACGGCACTGCGAAAAAACCCCGCCGA
AGCGGGGTTTTTTGCGAAATATAATGACCCTCTTGATAACCCAAGAGGGCATTTTTTAATGCCCATGGCG
TTTACCAATGCTTAATCAGTGAGGCACCTATCTCAGCGATCTGTCTATTTCGTTCATCCATAGTTGCCTG
ACTCCCCGTCGTGTAGATAACTACGATACGGGAGGGCTTACCATCTGGCCCCAGTGCTGCAATGATACCG
CGAGACCCACGCTCACCGGCTCCAGATTTATCAGCAATAAACCAGCCAGCCGGAAGGGCCGAGCGCAGAA
GTGGTCCTGCAACTTTATCCGCCTCCATCCAGTCTATTAATTGTTGCCGGGAAGCTAGAGTAAGTAGTTC
GCCAGTTAATAGTTTGCGCAACGTTGTTGCCATTGCTACAGGCATCGTGGTGTCACGCTCGTCGTTTGGT
ATGGCTTCATTCAGCTCCGGTTCCCAACGATCAAGGCGAGTTACATGATCCCCCATGTTGTGCAAAAAAG
CGGTTAGCTCCTTCGGTCCTCCGATCGTTGTCAGAAGTAAGTTGGCCGCAGTGTTATCACTCATGGTTAT
GGCAGCACTGCATAATTCTCTTACTGTCATGCCATCCGTAAAATGCTTTTCTGTGACTGGTGAGTACTCA
ACCAAGTCATTCTGAGAATAGTGTATGCGGCGACCGAGTTGCTCTTGCCCGGCGTCAATACGGGATAATA
CCGCGCCACATAGCAGAACTTTAAAAGTGCTCATCATTGGAAAACGTTCTTCGGGGCGAAAACTCTCAAG
GATCTTACCGCTGTTGAGATCCAGTTCGATGTAACCCACTCGTGCACCCAACTGATCTTCAGCATCTTTT
ACTTTCACCAGCGTTTCTGGGTGAGCAAAAACAGGAAGGCAAAATGCCGCAAAAAAGGGAATAAGGGCGA
CACGGAAATGTTGAATACTCATACTCTTCCTTTTTCAATATTATTGAAGCATTTATCAGGGTTATTGTCT
CATGAGCGGATACATATTTGAATGTATTTAGAAAAATAAACAAATAGGGGTTCCGCGCACATTTCCCCGA
AAAGTGCCACCTGACGTCTAAGAAACCATTATTATCATGACATTAACCTATAAAAATAGGCGTATCACGA
GGCCCTTGACCAAATAGGC
